>Addgene plasmid #211607 | TRIP8b (exon 4) scFv [N212/3] | addgene full sequence | sequence record 420247 | Addgene NGS Result
AACGGGGGAGGCTAACTGAAACACGGAAGGAGACAATACCGGAAGGAACCCGCGCTATGACGGCAATAAA
AAGACAGAATAAAACGCACGGGTGTTGGGTCGTTTGTTCATAAACGCGGGGTTCGGTCCCAGGGCTGGCA
CTCTGTCGATACCCCACCGAGACCCCATTGGGGCCAATACGCCCGCGTTTCTTCCTTTTCCCCACCCCAC
CCCCCAAGTTCGGGTGAAGGCCCAGGGCTCGCAGCCAACGTCGGGGCGGCAGGCCCTGCCATAGCAGATC
TGCGCAGCTGGGGCTCTAGGGGGTATCCCC
[124 nt withheld, positions 311-434]
C
[91 nt withheld, positions 436-526]
A
[49 nt withheld, positions 528-576]
CCTTTGACGTTGGAGTCCACGTTCTTT
[37 nt withheld, positions 604-640]
ACCCTATCTCGGTCTATTCTTTTGATTTATAAGGGATTTTGCCGATTTCGGCCTATTGGTTAAAAAATGA
GCTGATTTAACAAAAATTTAACGCGAATTAATTCTGTGGAATGTGTGTCAGTTAGGGTGTGGAAAGTCCC
CAGGCTCCCCAGCAGGCAGAAGTATGCAAAGCATGCATCTCAATTAGTCAGCAACCAGGTGTGGAAAGTC
CCCAGGCTCCCCAGCAGGCAGAAGTATGCAAAGCATGCATCTCAATTAGTCAGCAACCATAGTCCCGCCC
CTAACTCCGCCCATCCCGCCCCTAACTCCGCCCAGTTCCGCCCATTCTCCGCCCCATGGCTGACTAATTT
TTTTTATTTATGCAGAGGCCGAGGCCGCCTCTGCCTCTGAGCTATTCCAGAAGTAGTGAGGAGGCTTTTT
TGGAGGCCTAGGCTTTTGCAAAAAGCTCCCGGGAGCTTGTATATCCATTTTCGGATCTGATCAAGAGACA
GGATGAGGATCGTTTCGCATGATTGAACAAGATGGATTGCACGCAGGTTCTCCGGCCGCTTGGGTGGAGA
GGCTATTCGGCTATGACTGGGCACAACAGACAATCGGCTGCTCTGATGCCGCCGTGTTCCGGCTGTCAGC
GCAGGGGCGCCCGGTTCTTTTTGTCAAGACCGACCTGTCCGGTGCCCTGAATGAACTGCAGGACGAGGCA
GCGCGGCTATCGTGGCTGGCCACGACGGGCGTTCCTTGCGCAGCTGTGCTCGACGTTGTCACTGAAGCGG
GAAGGGACTGGCTGCTATTGGGCGAAGTGCCGGGGCAGGATCTCCTGTCATCTCACCTTGCTCCTGCCGA
GAAAGTATCCATCATGGCTGATGCAATGCGGCGGCTGCATACGCTTGATCCGGCTACCTGCCCATTCGAC
CACCAAGCGAAACATCGCATCGAGCGAGCACGTACTCGGATGGAAGCCGGTCTTGTCGATCAGGATGATC
TGGACGAAGAGCATCAGGGGCTCGCGCCAGCCGAACTGTTCGCCAGGCTCAAGGCGCGCATGCCCGACGG
CGAGGATCTCGTCGTGACCCATGGCGATGCCTGCTTGCCGAATATCATGGTGGAAAATGGCCGCTTTTCT
GGATTCATCGACTGTGGCCGGCTGGGTGTGGCGGACCGCTATCAGGACATAGCGTTGGCTACCCGTGATA
TTGCTGAAGAGCTTGGCGGCGAATGGGCTGACCGCTTCCTCGTGCTTTACGGTATCGCCGCTCCCGATTC
GCAGCGCATCGCCTTCTATCGCCTTCTTGACGAGTTCTTCTGAGCGGGACTCTGGGGTTCGCGAAATGAC
CGACCAAGCGACGCCCAACCTGCCATCACGAGATTTCGATTCCACCGCCGCCTTCTATGAAAGGTTGGGC
TTCGGAATCGTTTTCCGGGACGCCGGCTGGATGATCCTCCAGCGCGGGGATCTCATGCTGGAGTTCTTCG
CCCACCCCAACTTGTTTATTGCAGCTTATAATGGTTACAAATAAAGCAATAGCATCACAAATTTCACAAA
TAAAGCATTTTTTTCACTGCATTCTAGTTGTGGTTTGTCCAAACTCATCAATGTATCTTATCATGTCTGT
ATACCGTCGACCTCTAGCTAGAGCTTGGCGTAATCATGGTCATAGCTGTTTCCTGTGTGAAATTGTTATC
CGCTCACAATTCCACACAACATACGAGCCGGAAGCATAAAGTGTAAAGCCTGGGGTGCCTAATGAGTGAG
CTAACTCACATTAATTGCGTTGCGCTCACTGCCCGCTTTCCAGTCGGGAAACCTGTCGTGCCAGCTGCAT
TAATGAATCGGCCAACGCGCGGGGAGAGGCGGTTTGCGTATTGGGCGCTCTTCCGCTTCCTCGCTCACTG
ACTCGCTGCGCTCGGTCGTTCGGCTGCGGCGAGCGGTATCAGCTCACTCAAAGGCGGTAATACGGTTATC
CACAGAATCAGGGGATAACGCAGGAAAGAACATGTGAGCAAAAGGCCAGCAAAAGGCCAGGAACCGTAAA
AAGGCCGCGTTGCTGGCGTTTTTCCATAGGCTCCGCCCCCCTGACGAGCATCACAAAAATCGACGCTCAA
GTCAGAGGTGGCGAAACCCGACAGGACTATAAAGATACCAGGCGTTTCCCCCTGGAAGCTCCCTCGTGCG
CTCTCCTGTTCCGACCCTGCCGCTTACCGGATACCTGTCCGCCTTTCTCCCTTCGGGAAGCGTGGCGCTT
TCTCATAGCTCACGCTGTAGGTATCTCAGTTCGGTGTAGGTCGTTCGCTCCAAGCTGGGCTGTGTGCACG
AACCCCCCGTTCAGCCCGACCGCTGCGCCTTATCCGGTAACTATCGTCTTGAGTCCAACCCGGTAAGACA
CGACTTATCGCCACTGGCAGCAGCCACTGGTAACAGGATTAGCAGAGCGAGGTATGTAGGCGGTGCTACA
GAGTTCTTGAAGTGGTGGCCTAACTACGGCTACACTAGAAGAACAGTATTTGGTATCTGCGCTCTGCTGA
AGCCAGTTACCTTCGGAAAAAGAGTTGGTAGCTCTTGATCCGGCAAACAAACCACCGCTGGTAGCGGTGG
TTTTTTTGTTTGCAAGCAGCAGATTACGCGCAGAAAAAAAGGATCTCAAGAAGATCCTTTGATCTTTTCT
ACGGGGTCTGACGCTCAGTGGAACGAAAACTCACGTTAAGGGATTTTGGTCATGAGATTATCAAAAAGGA
TCTTCACCTAGATCCTTTTAAATTAAAAATGAAGTTTTAAATCAATCTAAAGTATATATGAGTAAACTTG
GTCTGACAGTTACCAATGCTTAATCAGTGAGGCACCTATCTCAGCGATCTGTCTATTTCGTTCATCCATA
GTTGCCTGACTCCCCGTCGTGTAGATAACTACGATACGGGAGGGCTTACCATCTGGCCCCAGTGCTGCAA
TGATACCGCGAGACCCACGCTCACCGGCTCCAGATTTATCAGCAATAAACCAGCCAGCCGGAAGGGCCGA
GCGCAGAAGTGGTCCTGCAACTTTATCCGCCTCCATCCAGTCTATTAATTGTTGCCGGGAAGCTAGAGTA
AGTAGTTCGCCAGTTAATAGTTTGCGCAACGTTGTTGCCATTGCTACAGGCATCGTGGTGTCACGCTCGT
CGTTTGGTATGGCTTCATTCAGCTCCGGTTCCCAACGATCAAGGCGAGTTACATGATCCCCCATGTTGTG
CAAAAAAGCGGTTAGCTCCTTCGGTCCTCCGATCGTTGTCAGAAGTAAGTTGGCCGCAGTGTTATCACTC
ATGGTTATGGCAGCACTGCATAATTCTCTTACTGTCATGCCATCCGTAAGATGCTTTTCTGTGACTGGTG
AGTACTCAACCAAGTCATTCTGAGAATAGTGTATGCGGCGACCGAGTTGCTCTTGCCCGGCGTCAATACG
GGATAATACCGCGCCACATAGCAGAACTTTAAAAGTGCTCATCATTGGAAAACGTTCTTCGGGGCGAAAA
CTCTCAAGGATCTTACCGCTGTTGAGATCCAGTTCGATGTAACCCACTCGTGCACCCAACTGATCTTCAG
CATCTTTTACTTTCACCAGCGTTTCTGGGTGAGCAAAAACAGGAAGGCAAAATGCCGCAAAAAAGGGAAT
AAGGGCGACACGGAAATGTTGAATACTCATACTCTTCCTTTTTCAATATTATTGAAGCATTTATCAGGGT
TATTGTCTCATGAGCGGATACATATTTGAATGTATTTAGAAAAATAAACAAATAGGGGTTCCGCGCACAT
TTCCCCGAAAAGTGCCACCTGACGTCGACGGATCGGGAGATCTCCCGATCCCCTATGGTGCACTCTCAGT
ACAATCTGCTCTGATGCCGCATAGTTAAGCCAGTATCTGCTCCCTGCTTGTGTGTTGGAGGTCGCTGAGT
AGTGCGCGAGCAAAATTTAAGCTACAACAAGGCAAGGCTTGACCGACAATTGCATGAAGAATCTGCTTAG
GGTTAGGCGTTTTGCGCTGCTTCGCGATGTACGGGCCAGATATACGCGTTGACATTGATTATTGACTAGT
TATTAATAGTAATCAATTACGGGGTCATTAGTTCATAGCCCATATATGGAGTTCCGCGTTACATAACTTA
CGGTAAATGGCCCGCCTGGCTGACCGCCCAACGACCCCCGCCCATTGACGTCAATAATGACGTATGTTCC
CATAGTAACGCCAATAGGGACTTTCCATTGACGTCAATGGGTGGAGTATTTACGGTAAACTGCCCACTTG
GCAGTACATCAAGTGTATCATATGCCAAGTACGCCCCCTATTGACGTCAATGACGGTAAATGGCCCGCCT
GGCATTATGCCCAGTACATGACCTTATGGGACTTTCCTACTTGGCAGTACATCTACGTATTAGTCATCGC
TATTACCATGGTGATGCGGTTTTGGCAGTACATCAATGGGCGTGGATAGCGGTTTGACTCACGGGGATTT
CCAAGTCTCCACCCCATTGACGTCAATGGGAGTTTGTTTTGGCACCAAAATCAACGGGACTTTCCAAAAT
GTCGTAACAACTCCGCCCCATTGACGCAAATGGGCGGTAGGCGTGTACGGTGGGAGGTCTATATAAGCAG
AGCTCGTTTAGTGAACCGTCAGATCGCCTGGAGACGCCATCCACGCTGTTTTGACCTCCATAGAAGACAC
CGGGACCGATCCAGCCTCCGGACTCTAGAGGATCGAACCCTTGAATTCCCGCCGCCACCATGGGCTGGAG
CTGTATTATACTCTTTCTTGTAGCTACCGCGACAGGAGTTCATTCCCAAGTACAATTACAACAATCCGGT
GCCGAATTGGTCAAACCAGGCGCAAGCGTTAAAATAAGCTGTCGCGCCTCAGGTTATACGTTTAGCACTT
ATTGGATTCAATGGGTCAAACAACGGCCAGGCCACGGGTTAGAATGGATCGGGGAAATTCTCCCAGGCAA
CATCTCAACAAATTATAACGAAAAGTTTAAAGGAAAAGCAACTTTTACGGCCGACACTTCATCAAATACC
GCTTATATGCAGCTGTCCAGTCTCCCGAGCGAAGATTCAGCTGTGTACTATTGCGCTCGTCTGCGGTTGG
GGTACGCAATGGATTATTGGGGCCAGGGTACGAGCGTGACGGTGAGTTCCGGCGGAGGAGGGTCAGGTGG
TGGTGGATCAGGTGGGGGGGGGTCAGGTGGCGGGAGCGATATTGTACTCACACAGAGTCCCGCATCCCTT
GCTGTCAGTCTCGGCCAACGCGCAACTATTAGTTGTAGGGCTTCTGAGTCCGTGGACTCTTACGGTAACA
ACTTCATGCATTGGTATCAACAAAAGCCCGGCCAACCGCCTAAGCTGCTTATTTACCGGGCCTCAAATCT
GGAGAGTGGCATTCCGGCTAGATTTTCCGGGAGCGGAAGCCGCACTGATTTTACGTTGACTATAAACCCG
GTTGAAGCCGACGACGTGGCGACTTACTATTGCCAACAGAACAACGAAGACCCTTGGACCTTTGGCGGCG
GAACAAAATTGGAGATTAAGTATCCATATGATGTCCCTGACTATGCTTCAGGCCTGCCAGAAACTGGCGG
TCATCATCATCATCACTAATAAGCTTAAGGGTTCGATCCCTACCGGTTAGTAATGAGTTTGATATCTCGA
CAATCAACCTCTGGATTACAAAATTTGTGAAAGATTGACTGGTATTCTTAACTATGTTGCTCCTTTTACG
CTATGTGGATACGCTGCTTTAATGCCTTTGTATCATGCTATTGCTTCCCGTATGGCTTTCATTTTCTCCT
CCTTGTATAAATCCTGGTTGCTGTCTCTTTATGAGGAGTTGTGGCCCGTTGTCAGGCAACGTGGCGTGGT
GTGCACTGTGTTTGCTGACGCAACCCCCACTGGTTGGGGCATTGCCACCACCTGTCAGCTCCTTTCCGGG
ACTTTCGCTTTCCCCCTCCCTATTGCCACGGCGGAACTCATCGCCGCCTGCCTTGCCCGCTGCTGGACAG
GGGCTCGGCTGTTGGGCACTGACAATTCCGTGGTGTTGTCGGGGAAGCTGACGTCCTTTCCATGGCTGCT
CGCCTGTGTTGCCACCTGGATTCTGCGCGGGACGTCCTTCTGCTACGTCCCTTCGGCCCTCAATCCAGCG
GACCTTCCTTCCCGCGGCCTGCTGCCGGCTCTGCGGCCTCTTCCGCGTCTTCGCCTTCGCCCTCAGACGA
GTCGGATCTCCCTTTGGGCCGCCTCCCCGCCTGG
Features (pLannotate 1.2.2; 21 found; start..end, strand, type, name):
     61..109     +  polyA_signal   HSV TK poly(A) signal: herpes simplex virus thymidine kinase polyadenylation signal (Cole and Stacy, 1985)
    200..216     -  polyA_signal   bGH poly(A) signal (fragment): bovine growth hormone polyadenylation signal
    311..739     +  rep_origin     f1 ori (sequence partly withheld): f1 bacteriophage origin of replication; arrow indicates direction of (+) strand synthesis
    753..1082    +  promoter       SV40 promoter: SV40 enhancer and early promoter
   1149..1940    +  CDS            neo: KKA2_KLEPN - Also known as kan, nptII. Experimental evidence at protein level: Swiss-Prot protein existence level 1. Resistance to kanamycin, neomycin, paromomycin, ribostamycin, butirosin and gentamicin B. From Klebsiella pneumoniae.
   1966..2124    +  CDS            ble (fragment): BLE_KLEPN - Experimental evidence at protein level: Swiss-Prot protein existence level 1. Binding protein with a strong affinity to the bleomycin family of antibiotics. Binds to CL990; an antimitotic-antibiotic compound. From Klebsiella pneumoniae.
   2119..2240    +  polyA_signal   SV40 poly(A) signal: SV40 polyadenylation signal
   2313..2329    -  protein_bind   lac operator: The lac repressor binds to the lac operator to inhibit transcription in E. coli. This inhibition can be relieved by adding lactose or isopropyl-β-D-thiogalactopyranoside (IPTG). lac repressor encoded by lacI
   2337..2367    -  promoter       lac promoter: promoter for the E. coli lac operon
   2382..2403    -  protein_bind   CAP binding site: CAP binding activates transcription in the presence of cAMP. E. coli catabolite activator protein
   2416..2508    -  CDS            lacI (fragment): lac repressor; lacI; The lac repressor binds to the lac operator to inhibit transcription in E. coli. This inhibition can be relieved by adding lactose or isopropyl-β-D-thiogalactopyranoside (IPTG).
   2691..3279    -  rep_origin     ori: high-copy-number ColE1/pMB1/pBR322/pUC origin of replication
   3450..4310    -  CDS            AmpR: β-lactamase; bla; confers resistance to ampicillin, carbenicillin, and related antibiotics
   4311..4415    -  promoter       AmpR promoter: bla
   4474..4526    -  misc_feature   bom (fragment): basis of mobility region from pBR322
   4681..5060    +  enhancer       CMV enhancer: human cytomegalovirus immediate early enhancer
   5061..5264    +  promoter       CMV promoter: human cytomegalovirus (CMV) immediate early promoter
   5390..5737    +  CDS            HVM06_MOUSE: Experimental evidence at protein level: Swiss-Prot protein existence level 1. From Mus musculus (Mouse).
   5858..6190    +  CDS            KV3A8_MOUSE: Experimental evidence at protein level: Swiss-Prot protein existence level 1. From Mus musculus (Mouse).
   6194..6216    +  CDS            3xHA (fragment): three tandem HA epitope tags
   6312..6900    +  misc_feature   WPRE: woodchuck hepatitis virus posttranscriptional regulatory element
