[The description below was written by a language model from this plasmid's Addgene catalogue record and pLannotate feature annotations shown in this document.]
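Description:
TRIP8b (exon 4) scFv [N212/3] is a mammalian expression plasmid built on the pCDNA3.4 backbone that encodes a recombinant mouse single-chain variable fragment (scFv) derived from hybridoma N212/3. The antibody fragment recognises exon 4-containing rat TRIP8b, the product of the Pex5l gene. The sequenced plasmid is about 6.9 kb. It is propagated in E. coli through a high-copy ColE1/pUC-type origin and selected with ampicillin via the β-lactamase gene. An f1 origin is also present, along with residual lac promoter/operator and lacI fragments from the cloning backbone.

The scFv insert, introduced by Gibson cloning, sits downstream of the human CMV immediate-early enhancer and promoter. The feature table identifies a mouse heavy-chain variable region followed, after a gap of roughly 120 nt that is not annotated but would be consistent with a flexible linker, by a mouse kappa light-chain variable region, giving a VH-then-VL arrangement. Immediately after the light-chain domain is a short match to an HA epitope sequence, annotated only as a fragment of a 3xHA tag, which suggests an HA-type tag for detection. A WPRE follows the coding region to boost transcript stability and expression, and an HSV TK polyadenylation signal terminates the transcript. No signal peptide is annotated, and the record does not say whether the scFv is secreted or retained in the cell.

A separate SV40 promoter-driven neomycin phosphotransferase cassette with an SV40 poly(A) signal allows G418 selection of stable mammalian transfectants. The plasmid comes from a large-scale hybridoma sequencing effort that generated recombinant antibodies and scFvs for neuroscience research. It serves as a renewable, sequence-defined source of this TRIP8b binder.
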