Addgene plasmid #211607: TRIP8b (exon 4) scFv [N212/3]
Purpose: Mammalian Expression Plasmid of TRIP8b (exon 4) scFv. Derived from hybridoma N212/3.
Depositing lab: James Trimmer. Depositing organization: University of California, Davis. Publication: High-volume hybridoma sequencing on the NeuroMabSeq platform enables efficient generation of recombinant monoclonal antibodies and scFvs for neuroscience research. Mitchell KG, Gong B, Hunter SS, Burkart-Waco D, Gavira-O'Neill CE, Templeton KM, Goethel ME, Bzymek M, MacNiven LM, Murray KD, Settles ML, Froenicke L, Trimmer JS. Sci Rep. 2023 Sep 27;13(1):16200. doi: 10.1038/s41598-023-43233-4. PubMed 37758930.
Backbone
  Vector backbone: pCDNA3.4
  Backbone size w/o insert (bp): 6011
  Vector type: Mammalian Expression
Growth in bacteria
  Bacterial resistance: Ampicillin, 100 μg/mL
  Growth temperature: 37°C
  Growth strain: DH5alpha
  Copy number: High Copy
Gene/Insert
  Gene/Insert name: TRIP8b (exon 4) (Rattus norvegicus) recombinant mouse scFv.
  Species: M. musculus (mouse)
  Entrez Gene: Pex5l (a.k.a. Pex2, TRIP8b, Trjip8b)
  Promoter: CMV
  Cloning method: Gibson Cloning
Terms and licenses: Academic/Nonprofit Terms; Industry Terms: Not Available to Industry
Depositor comments: This is a recombinant scFv RRID: AB_3073597.
How to cite: TRIP8b (exon 4) scFv [N212/3] was a gift from James Trimmer (Addgene plasmid # 211607 ; http://n2t.net/addgene:211607 ; RRID:Addgene_211607)
