>Addgene plasmid #211607 | TRIP8b (exon 4) scFv [N212/3] | depositor partial sequence | sequence record 412772 | scFv
ATGGGCTGGAGCTGTATTATACTCTTTCTTGTAGCTACCGCGACAGGAGTTCATTCCCAAGTACAATTAC
AACAATCCGGTGCCGAATTGGTCAAACCAGGCGCAAGCGTTAAAATAAGCTGTCGCGCCTCAGGTTATAC
GTTTAGCACTTATTGGATTCAATGGGTCAAACAACGGCCAGGCCACGGGTTAGAATGGATCGGGGAAATT
CTCCCAGGCAACATCTCAACAAATTATAACGAAAAGTTTAAAGGAAAAGCAACTTTTACGGCCGACACTT
CATCAAATACCGCTTATATGCAGCTGTCCAGTCTCCCGAGCGAAGATTCAGCTGTGTACTATTGCGCTCG
TCTGCGGTTGGGGTACGCAATGGATTATTGGGGCCAGGGTACGAGCGTGACGGTGAGTTCCGGCGGAGGA
GGGTCAGGTGGTGGTGGATCAGGTGGGGGGGGGTCAGGTGGCGGGAGCGATATTGTACTCACACAGAGTC
CCGCATCCCTTGCTGTCAGTCTCGGCCAACGCGCAACTATTAGTTGTAGGGCTTCTGAGTCCGTGGACTC
TTACGGTAACAACTTCATGCATTGGTATCAACAAAAGCCCGGCCAACCGCCTAAGCTGCTTATTTACCGG
GCCTCAAATCTGGAGAGTGGCATTCCGGCTAGATTTTCCGGGAGCGGAAGCCGCACTGATTTTACGTTGA
CTATAAACCCGGTTGAAGCCGACGACGTGGCGACTTACTATTGCCAACAGAACAACGAAGACCCTTGGAC
CTTTGGCGGCGGAACAAAATTGGAGATTAAGTATCCATATGATGTCCCTGACTATGCTTCAGGCCTGCCA
GAAACTGGCGGTCATCATCATCATCATCACT
